>Addgene plasmid #86326 | PX458_TFE3_2 | depositor full sequence | sequence record 168207 | Full Sequence
TTTTGCTCACATGTNNGAGGGCCTATTTCCCATGATTCCTTCATATTTGCATATACGATACAAGGCTGTT
AGAGAGATAATTGGAATTAATTTGACTGTAAACACAAAGATATTAGTACAAAATACGTGACGTAGAAAGT
AATAATTTCTTGGGTAGTTTGCAGTTTTAAAATTATGTTTTAAAATGGACTATCATATGCTTACCGTAAC
TTGAAAGTATTTCGATTTCTTGGCTTTATATATCTTGTGGAAAGGACGAAACACCGGTGGGAAAGTCCCA
GGGGAGTTTTAGAGCTAGAAATAGCAAGTTAAAATAAGGCTAGTCCGTTATCAACTTGAAAAAGTGGCAC
CGAGTCGGTGCTTTTTTGTTTTAGAGCTAGAAATAGCAAGTTAAAATAAGGCTAGTCCGTTTTTAGCGCG
TGCGCCAATTCTGCAGACAAATGGCTCTAGAGGTACCCGTTACATAACTTACGGTAAATGGCCCGCCTGG
CTGACCGCCCAACGACCCCCGCCCATTGACGTCAATAGTAACGCCAATAGGGACTTTCCATTGACGTCAA
TGGGTGGAGTATTTACGGTAAACTGCCCACTTGGCAGTACATCAAGTGTATCATATGCCAAGTACGCCCC
CTATTGACGTCAATGACGGTAAATGGCCCGCCTGGCATTGTGCCCAGTACATGACCTTATGGGACTTTCC
TACTTGGCAGTACATCTACGTATTAGTCATCGCTATTACCATGGTCGAGGTGAGCCCCACGTTCTGCTTC
ACTCTCCCCATCTCCCCCCCCTCCCCACCCCCAATTTTGTATTTATTTATTTTTTAATTATTTTGTGCAG
CGATGGGGGCGGGGGGGGGGGGGGGGCGCGCGCCAGGCGGGGCGGGGCGGGGCGAGGGGCGGGGCGGGGC
GAGGCGGAGAGGTGCGGCGGCAGCCAATCAGAGCGGCGCGCTCCGAAAGTTTCCTTTTATGGCGAGGCGG
CGGCGGCGGCGGCCCTATAAAAAGCGAAGCGCGCGGCGGGCGGGAGTCGCTGCGACGCTGCCTTCGCCCC
GTGCCCCGCTCCGCCGCCGCCTCGCGCCGCCCGCCCCGGCTCTGACTGACCGCGTTACTCCCACAGGTGA
GCGGGCGGGACGGCCCTTCTCCTCCGGGCTGTAATTAGCTGAGCAAGAGGTAAGGGTTTAAGGGATGGTT
GGTTGGTGGGGTATTAATGTTTAATTACCTGGAGCACCTGCCTGAAATCACTTTTTTTCAGGTTGGACCG
GTGCCACCATGGACTATAAGGACCACGACGGAGACTACAAGGATCATGATATTGATTACAAAGACGATGA
CGATAAGATGGCCCCAAAGAAGAAGCGGAAGGTCGGTATCCACGGAGTCCCAGCAGCCGACAAGAAGTAC
AGCATCGGCCTGGACATCGGCACCAACTCTGTGGGCTGGGCCGTGATCACCGACGAGTACAAGGTGCCCA
GCAAGAAATTCAAGGTGCTGGGCAACACCGACCGGCACAGCATCAAGAAGAACCTGATCGGAGCCCTGCT
GTTCGACAGCGGCGAAACAGCCGAGGCCACCCGGCTGAAGAGAACCGCCAGAAGAAGATACACCAGACGG
AAGAACCGGATCTGCTATCTGCAAGAGATCTTCAGCAACGAGATGGCCAAGGTGGACGACAGCTTCTTCC
ACAGACTGGAAGAGTCCTTCCTGGTGGAAGAGGATAAGAAGCACGAGCGGCACCCCATCTTCGGCAACAT
CGTGGACGAGGTGGCCTACCACGAGAAGTACCCCACCATCTACCACCTGAGAAAGAAACTGGTGGACAGC
ACCGACAAGGCCGACCTGCGGCTGATCTATCTGGCCCTGGCCCACATGATCAAGTTCCGGGGCCACTTCC
TGATCGAGGGCGACCTGAACCCCGACAACAGCGACGTGGACAAGCTGTTCATCCAGCTGGTGCAGACCTA
CAACCAGCTGTTCGAGGAAAACCCCATCAACGCCAGCGGCGTGGACGCCAAGGCCATCCTGTCTGCCAGA
CTGAGCAAGAGCAGACGGCTGGAAAATCTGATCGCCCAGCTGCCCGGCGAGAAGAAGAATGGCCTGTTCG
GAAACCTGATTGCCCTGAGCCTGGGCCTGACCCCCAACTTCAAGAGCAACTTCGACCTGGCCGAGGATGC
CAAACTGCAGCTGAGCAAGGACACCTACGACGACGACCTGGACAACCTGCTGGCCCAGATCGGCGACCAG
TACGCCGACCTGTTTCTGGCCGCCAAGAACCTGTCCGACGCCATCCTGCTGAGCGACATCCTGAGAGTGA
ACACCGAGATCACCAAGGCCCCCCTGAGCGCCTCTATGATCAAGAGATACGACGAGCACCACCAGGACCT
GACCCTGCTGAAAGCTCTCGTGCGGCAGCAGCTGCCTGAGAAGTACAAAGAGATTTTCTTCGACCAGAGC
AAGAACGGCTACGCCGGCTACATTGACGGCGGAGCCAGCCAGGAAGAGTTCTACAAGTTCATCAAGCCCA
TCCTGGAAAAGATGGACGGCACCGAGGAACTGCTCGTGAAGCTGAACAGAGAGGACCTGCTGCGGAAGCA
GCGGACCTTCGACAACGGCAGCATCCCCCACCAGATCCACCTGGGAGAGCTGCACGCCATTCTGCGGCGG
CAGGAAGATTTTTACCCATTCCTGAAGGACAACCGGGAAAAGATCGAGAAGATCCTGACCTTCCGCATCC
CCTACTACGTGGGCCCTCTGGCCAGGGGAAACAGCAGATTCGCCTGGATGACCAGAAAGAGCGAGGAAAC
CATCACCCCCTGGAACTTCGAGGAAGTGGTGGACAAGGGCGCTTCCGCCCAGAGCTTCATCGAGCGGATG
ACCAACTTCGATAAGAACCTGCCCAACGAGAAGGTGCTGCCCAAGCACAGCCTGCTGTACGAGTACTTCA
CCGTGTATAACGAGCTGACCAAAGTGAAATACGTGACCGAGGGAATGAGAAAGCCCGCCTTCCTGAGCGG
CGAGCAGAAAAAGGCCATCGTGGACCTGCTGTTCAAGACCAACCGGAAAGTGACCGTGAAGCAGCTGAAA
GAGGACTACTTCAAGAAAATCGAGTGCTTCGACTCCGTGGAAATCTCCGGCGTGGAAGATCGGTTCAACG
CCTCCCTGGGCACATACCACGATCTGCTGAAAATTATCAAGGACAAGGACTTCCTGGACAATGAGGAAAA
CGAGGACATTCTGGAAGATATCGTGCTGACCCTGACACTGTTTGAGGACAGAGAGATGATCGAGGAACGG
CTGAAAACCTATGCCCACCTGTTCGACGACAAAGTGATGAAGCAGCTGAAGCGGCGGAGATACACCGGCT
GGGGCAGGCTGAGCCGGAAGCTGATCAACGGCATCCGGGACAAGCAGTCCGGCAAGACAATCCTGGATTT
CCTGAAGTCCGACGGCTTCGCCAACAGAAACTTCATGCAGCTGATCCACGACGACAGCCTGACCTTTAAA
GAGGACATCCAGAAAGCCCAGGTGTCCGGCCAGGGCGATAGCCTGCACGAGCACATTGCCAATCTGGCCG
GCAGCCCCGCCATTAAGAAGGGCATCCTGCAGACAGTGAAGGTGGTGGACGAGCTCGTGAAAGTGATGGG
CCGGCACAAGCCCGAGAACATCGTGATCGAAATGGCCAGAGAGAACCAGACCACCCAGAAGGGACAGAAG
AACAGCCGCGAGAGAATGAAGCGGATCGAAGAGGGCATCAAAGAGCTGGGCAGCCAGATCCTGAAAGAAC
ACCCCGTGGAAAACACCCAGCTGCAGAACGAGAAGCTGTACCTGTACTACCTGCAGAATGGGCGGGATAT
GTACGTGGACCAGGAACTGGACATCAACCGGCTGTCCGACTACGATGTGGACCATATCGTGCCTCAGAGC
TTTCTGAAGGACGACTCCATCGACAACAAGGTGCTGACCAGAAGCGACAAGAACCGGGGCAAGAGCGACA
ACGTGCCCTCCGAAGAGGTCGTGAAGAAGATGAAGAACTACTGGCGGCAGCTGCTGAACGCCAAGCTGAT
TACCCAGAGAAAGTTCGACAATCTGACCAAGGCCGAGAGAGGCGGCCTGAGCGAACTGGATAAGGCCGGC
TTCATCAAGAGACAGCTGGTGGAAACCCGGCAGATCACAAAGCACGTGGCACAGATCCTGGACTCCCGGA
TGAACACTAAGTACGACGAGAATGACAAGCTGATCCGGGAAGTGAAAGTGATCACCCTGAAGTCCAAGCT
GGTGTCCGATTTCCGGAAGGATTTCCAGTTTTACAAAGTGCGCGAGATCAACAACTACCACCACGCCCAC
GACGCCTACCTGAACGCCGTCGTGGGAACCGCCCTGATCAAAAAGTACCCTAAGCTGGAAAGCGAGTTCG
TGTACGGCGACTACAAGGTGTACGACGTGCGGAAGATGATCGCCAAGAGCGAGCAGGAAATCGGCAAGGC
TACCGCCAAGTACTTCTTCTACAGCAACATCATGAACTTTTTCAAGACCGAGATTACCCTGGCCAACGGC
GAGATCCGGAAGCGGCCTCTGATCGAGACAAACGGCGAAACCGGGGAGATCGTGTGGGATAAGGGCCGGG
ATTTTGCCACCGTGCGGAAAGTGCTGAGCATGCCCCAAGTGAATATCGTGAAAAAGACCGAGGTGCAGAC
AGGCGGCTTCAGCAAAGAGTCTATCCTGCCCAAGAGGAACAGCGATAAGCTGATCGCCAGAAAGAAGGAC
TGGGACCCTAAGAAGTACGGCGGCTTCGACAGCCCCACCGTGGCCTATTCTGTGCTGGTGGTGGCCAAAG
TGGAAAAGGGCAAGTCCAAGAAACTGAAGAGTGTGAAAGAGCTGCTGGGGATCACCATCATGGAAAGAAG
CAGCTTCGAGAAGAATCCCATCGACTTTCTGGAAGCCAAGGGCTACAAAGAAGTGAAAAAGGACCTGATC
ATCAAGCTGCCTAAGTACTCCCTGTTCGAGCTGGAAAACGGCCGGAAGAGAATGCTGGCCTCTGCCGGCG
AACTGCAGAAGGGAAACGAACTGGCCCTGCCCTCCAAATATGTGAACTTCCTGTACCTGGCCAGCCACTA
TGAGAAGCTGAAGGGCTCCCCCGAGGATAATGAGCAGAAACAGCTGTTTGTGGAACAGCACAAGCACTAC
CTGGACGAGATCATCGAGCAGATCAGCGAGTTCTCCAAGAGAGTGATCCTGGCCGACGCTAATCTGGACA
AAGTGCTGTCCGCCTACAACAAGCACCGGGATAAGCCCATCAGAGAGCAGGCCGAGAATATCATCCACCT
GTTTACCCTGACCAATCTGGGAGCCCCTGCCGCCTTCAAGTACTTTGACACCACCATCGACCGGAAGAGG
TACACCAGCACCAAAGAGGTGCTGGACGCCACCCTGATCCACCAGAGCATCACCGGCCTGTACGAGACAC
GGATCGACCTGTCTCAGCTGGGAGGCGACAAAAGGCCGGCGGCCACGAAAAAGGCCGGCCAGGCAAAAAA
GAAAAAGGAATTCGGCAGTGGAGAGGGCAGAGGAAGTCTGCTAACATGCGGTGACGTCGAGGAGAATCCT
GGCCCAGTGAGCAAGGGCGAGGAGCTGTTCACCGGGGTGGTGCCCATCCTGGTCGAGCTGGACGGCGACG
TAAACGGCCACAAGTTCAGCGTGTCCGGCGAGGGCGAGGGCGATGCCACCTACGGCAAGCTGACCCTGAA
GTTCATCTGCACCACCGGCAAGCTGCCCGTGCCCTGGCCCACCCTCGTGACCACCCTGACCTACGGCGTG
CAGTGCTTCAGCCGCTACCCCGACCACATGAAGCAGCACGACTTCTTCAAGTCCGCCATGCCCGAAGGCT
ACGTCCAGGAGCGCACCATCTTCTTCAAGGACGACGGCAACTACAAGACCCGCGCCGAGGTGAAGTTCGA
GGGCGACACCCTGGTGAACCGCATCGAGCTGAAGGGCATCGACTTCAAGGAGGACGGCAACATCCTGGGG
CACAAGCTGGAGTACAACTACAACAGCCACAACGTCTATATCATGGCCGACAAGCAGAAGAACGGCATCA
AGGTGAACTTCAAGATCCGCCACAACATCGAGGACGGCAGCGTGCAGCTCGCCGACCACTACCAGCAGAA
CACCCCCATCGGCGACGGCCCCGTGCTGCTGCCCGACAACCACTACCTGAGCACCCAGTCCGCCCTGAGC
AAAGACCCCAACGAGAAGCGCGATCACATGGTCCTGCTGGAGTTCGTGACCGCCGCCGGGATCACTCTCG
GCATGGACGAGCTGTACAAGGAATTCTAACTAGAGCTCGCTGATCAGCCTCGACTGTGCCTTCTAGTTGC
CAGCCATCTGTTGTTTGCCCCTCCCCCGTGCCTTCCTTGACCCTGGAAGGTGCCACTCCCACTGTCCTTT
CCTAATAAAATGAGGAAATTGCATCGCATTGTCTGAGTAGGTGTCATTCTATTCTGGGGGGTGGGGTGGG
GCAGGACAGCAAGGGGGAGGATTGGGAAGAGAATAGCAGGCATGCTGGGGAGCGGCCGCAGGAACCCCTA
GTGATGGAGTTGGCCACTCCCTCTCTGCGCGCTCGCTCGCTCACTGAGGCCGGGCGACCAAAGGTCGCCC
GACGCCCGGGCTTTGCCCGGGCGGCCTCAGTGAGCGAGCGAGCGCGCAGCTGCCTGCAGGGGCGCCTGAT
GCGGTATTTTCTCCTTACGCATCTGTGCGGTATTTCACACCGCATA
[142 nt withheld, positions 6767-6908]
C
[141 nt withheld, positions 6910-7050]
CCTTTGACGTTGGAGTCCACGTTCTTT
[37 nt withheld, positions 7078-7114]
ACCCTATCTCGGGCTATTCTTTTGATTTATAAGGGATTTTGCCGATTTCGGCCTATTGGTTAAAAAATGA
GCTGATTTAACAAAAATTTAACGCGAATTTTAACAAAATATTAACGTTTACAATTTTATGGTGCACTCTC
AGTACAATCTGCTCTGATGCCGCATAGTTAAGCCAGCCCCGACACCCGCCAACACCCGCTGACGCGCCCT
GACGGGCTTGTCTGCTCCCGGCATCCGCTTACAGACAAGCTGTGACCGTCTCCGGGAGCTGCATGTGTCA
GAGGTTTTCACCGTCATCACCGAAACGCGCGAGACGAAAGGGCCTCGTGATACGCCTATTTTTATAGGTT
AATGTCATGATAATAATGGTTTCTTAGACGTCAGGTGGCACTTTTCGGGGAAATGTGCGCGGAACCCCTA
TTTGTTTATTTTTCTAAATACATTCAAATATGTATCCGCTCATGAGACAATAACCCTGATAAATGCTTCA
ATAATATTGAAAAAGGAAGAGTATGAGTATTCAACATTTCCGTGTCGCCCTTATTCCCTTTTTTGCGGCA
TTTTGCCTTCCTGTTTTTGCTCACCCAGAAACGCTGGTGAAAGTAAAAGATGCTGAAGATCAGTTGGGTG
CACGAGTGGGTTACATCGAACTGGATCTCAACAGCGGTAAGATCCTTGAGAGTTTTCGCCCCGAAGAACG
TTTTCCAATGATGAGCACTTTTAAAGTTCTGCTATGTGGCGCGGTATTATCCCGTATTGACGCCGGGCAA
GAGCAACTCGGTCGCCGCATACACTATTCTCAGAATGACTTGGTTGAGTACTCACCAGTCACAGAAAAGC
ATCTTACGGATGGCATGACAGTAAGAGAATTATGCAGTGCTGCCATAACCATGAGTGATAACACTGCGGC
CAACTTACTTCTGACAACGATCGGAGGACCGAAGGAGCTAACCGCTTTTTTGCACAACATGGGGGATCAT
GTAACTCGCCTTGATCGTTGGGAACCGGAGCTGAATGAAGCCATACCAAACGACGAGCGTGACACCACGA
TGCCTGTAGCAATGGCAACAACGTTGCGCAAACTATTAACTGGCGAACTACTTACTCTAGCTTCCCGGCA
ACAATTAATAGACTGGATGGAGGCGGATAAAGTTGCAGGACCACTTCTGCGCTCGGCCCTTCCGGCTGGC
TGGTTTATTGCTGATAAATCTGGAGCCGGTGAGCGTGGAAGCCGCGGTATCATTGCAGCACTGGGGCCAG
ATGGTAAGCCCTCCCGTATCGTAGTTATCTACACGACGGGGAGTCAGGCAACTATGGATGAACGAAATAG
ACAGATCGCTGAGATAGGTGCCTCACTGATTAAGCATTGGTAACTGTCAGACCAAGTTTACTCATATATA
CTTTAGATTGATTTAAAACTTCATTTTTAATTTAAAAGGATCTAGGTGAAGATCCTTTTTGATAATCTCA
TGACCAAAATCCCTTAACGTGAGTTTTCGTTCCACTGAGCGTCAGACCCCGTAGAAAAGATCAAAGGATC
TTCTTGAGATCCTTTTTTTCTGCGCGTAATCTGCTGCTTGCAAACAAAAAAACCACCGCTACCAGCGGTG
GTTTGTTTGCCGGATCAAGAGCTACCAACTCTTTTTCCGAAGGTAACTGGCTTCAGCAGAGCGCAGATAC
CAAATACTGTCCTTCTAGTGTAGCCGTAGTTAGGCCACCACTTCAAGAACTCTGTAGCACCGCCTACATA
CCTCGCTCTGCTAATCCTGTTACCAGTGGCTGCTGCCAGTGGCGATAAGTCGTGTCTTACCGGGTTGGAC
TCAAGACGATAGTTACCGGATAAGGCGCAGCGGTCGGGCTGAACGGGGGGTTCGTGCACACAGCCCAGCT
TGGAGCGAACGACCTACACCGAACTGAGATACCTACAGCGTGAGCTATGAGAAAGCGCCACGCTTCCCGA
AGGGAGAAAGGCGGACAGGTATCCGGTAAGCGGCAGGGTCGGAACAGGAGAGCGCACGAGGGAGCTTCCA
GGGGGAAACGCCTGGTATCTTTATAGTCCTGTCGGGTTTCGCCACCTCTGACTTGAGCGTCGATTTTTGT
GATGCTCGTCAGGGGGGCGGAGCCTATGGAAAAACGCCAGCAACGCGGCCTTTTTACGGTTCCTGGCCTT
TTGCTGGCC
Features (pLannotate 1.2.2; 19 found; start..end, strand, type, name):
     17..257     +  promoter       U6 promoter: RNA polymerase III promoter for human U6 snRNA
    286..361     +  misc_RNA       gRNA scaffold: guide RNA scaffold for the Streptococcus pyogenes CRISPR/Cas9 system
    368..411     +  misc_RNA       gRNA scaffold (fragment): guide RNA scaffold for the Streptococcus pyogenes CRISPR/Cas9 system
    458..743     +  enhancer       CMV enhancer: human cytomegalovirus immediate early enhancer; contains an 18-bp deletion relative to the standard CMV enhancer
    745..1022    +  promoter       chicken β-actin promoter: No description available
   1023..1251    +  intron         hybrid intron: hybrid between chicken β-actin (CBA) and minute virus of mice (MMV) introns (Gray et al., 2011)
   1389..2990    +  CDS            Cas9(N): N-terminal portion of Streptococcus pyogenes Cas9 (Zetsche et al., 2015)
   2991..5489    +  CDS            Cas9(C): C-terminal portion of Streptococcus pyogenes Cas9 (Zetsche et al., 2015)
   5490..5537    +  CDS            nucleoplasmin NLS: bipartite nuclear localization signal from nucleoplasmin
   5607..6320    +  CDS            EGFP: EGFP is a basic (constitutively fluorescent) green fluorescent protein published in 1996, derived from Aequorea victoria. It is reported to be a rapidly-maturing weak dimer with moderate acid sensitivity.
   6354..6465    +  polyA_signal   bGH poly(A) signal: bovine growth hormone polyadenylation signal
   6570..6710    +  repeat_region  AAV2 ITR: inverted terminal repeat of adeno-associated virus serotype 2 inverted
   6715..6766    -  misc_feature   bom (fragment): basis of mobility region from pBR322
   6785..7165    +  rep_origin     M13 ori (sequence partly withheld): M13 bacteriophage origin of replication; arrow indicates direction of (+) strand synthesis
   7241..7290    -  misc_feature   bom (fragment): basis of mobility region from pBR322
   7392..7427    -  CDS            rop (fragment): Rop protein, which maintains plasmids at low copy number; rop
   7522..7626    +  promoter       AmpR promoter: bla
   7627..8487    +  CDS            AmpR: β-lactamase; bla; confers resistance to ampicillin, carbenicillin, and related antibiotics
   8658..9246    +  rep_origin     ori: high-copy-number ColE1/pMB1/pBR322/pUC origin of replication
