[The description below was written by a language model from this plasmid's Addgene catalogue record and pLannotate feature annotations shown in this document.]
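Description:
PX458_TFE3_2 is an all-in-one mammalian CRISPR/Cas9 expression plasmid of 9,293 nt, built on the PX458 backbone and carrying a guide RNA directed at the 3' end of the human TFE3 gene. It is maintained in E. coli as a high-copy plasmid through a ColE1/pUC-type origin and selected with ampicillin via the β-lactamase gene. The backbone also contains an M13 phage origin, a single annotated AAV2 inverted terminal repeat, and short bom and rop fragments that appear to be vector remnants rather than functional parts.

The payload consists of two expression units. A human U6 RNA polymerase III promoter drives the TFE3-targeting spacer, inserted by Gibson cloning, fused to the Streptococcus pyogenes guide RNA scaffold. A second partial scaffold fragment is annotated immediately downstream. Next, a hybrid promoter made of the CMV enhancer, chicken β-actin promoter and a hybrid intron drives S. pyogenes Cas9. The annotation tool labels this as adjoining N- and C-terminal portions, but they are contiguous and so form one continuous coding region. Cas9 is followed by a nucleoplasmin nuclear localization signal and then EGFP, with a bovine growth hormone polyadenylation signal terminating the transcript. The element linking Cas9 to EGFP is not annotated in the feature table. EGFP provides a fluorescent marker for identifying or sorting transfected cells.

According to the record, the plasmid is part of a CRISPR-based epitope tagging system that adds a tag (currently FLAG) to endogenous proteins. Cutting near the 3' end of TFE3 would allow a tag to be inserted there, so that the native transcription factor can be studied with a standard anti-tag antibody, as in ChIP-seq. The tag donor template is not part of this construct.
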