Addgene plasmid #86326: PX458_TFE3_2
Purpose: Encodes gRNA for 3' target of human TFE3
Depositing lab: Eric Mendenhall & Richard M. Myers. Depositing organization: University of Alabama in Huntsville. Publication: CETCh-seq: CRISPR epitope tagging ChIP-seq of DNA-binding proteins. Savic D, Partridge EC, Newberry KM, Smith SB, Meadows SK, Roberts BS, Mackiewicz M, Mendenhall EM, Myers RM. Genome Res. 2015 Sep 9. 10.1101/gr.193540.115 PubMed 26355004.
Backbone
  Vector backbone: PX458
  Vector type: CRISPR
Growth in bacteria
  Bacterial resistance: Ampicillin, 100 μg/mL
  Growth temperature: 37°C
  Growth strain: DH5alpha
  Copy number: High Copy
Gene/Insert
  Gene/Insert name: gRNA against TFE3
  gRNA/shRNA sequence: GGTGGGAAAGTCCCAGGGGA
  Species: H. sapiens (human)
  Entrez Gene: TFE3 (a.k.a. MRXSPF, RCCP2, RCCX1, TFEA, bHLHe33)
  Cloning method: Gibson Cloning
  Sequencing primers: 5′ pBR322ori-F
Terms and licenses: Academic/Nonprofit Terms; Industry Terms: Not Available to Industry
Depositor comments: Note: This plasmid is part of the Mendenhall and Meyers CRISPR-based Tagging system to add a tag (currently using FLAG) to endogenous proteins. Please see https://www.addgene.org/crispr/tagging/ for more details.
How to cite: PX458_TFE3_2 was a gift from Eric Mendenhall & Richard M. Myers (Addgene plasmid # 86326 ; http://n2t.net/addgene:86326 ; RRID:Addgene_86326)
