>Addgene plasmid #86326 | PX458_TFE3_2 | addgene partial sequence | sequence record 170864 | Addgene Partial NGS Result
GACTATAAGGACCACGACGGAGACTACAAGGATCATGATATTGATTACAAAGACGATGACGATAAGATGG
CCCCAAAGAAGAAGCGGAAGGTCGGTATCCACGGAGTCCCAGCAGCCGACAAGAAGTACAGCATCGGCCT
GGACATCGGCACCAACTCTGTGGGCTGGGCCGTGATCACCGACGAGTACAAGGTGCCCAGCAAGAAATTC
AAGGTGCTGGGCAACACCGACCGGCACAGCATCAAGAAGAACCTGATCGGAGCCCTGCTGTTCGACAGCG
GCGAAACAGCCGAGGCCACCCGGCTGAAGAGAACCGCCAGAAGAAGATACACCAGACGGAAGAACCGGAT
CTGCTATCTGCAAGAGATCTTCAGCAACGAGATGGCCAAGGTGGACGACAGCTTCTTCCACAGACTGGAA
GAGTCCTTCCTGGTGGAAGAGGATAAGAAGCACGAGCGGCACCCCATCTTCGGCAACATCGTGGACGAGG
TGGCCTACCACGAGAAGTACCCCACCATCTACCACCTGAGAAAGAAACTGGTGGACAGCACCGACAAGGC
CGACCTGCGGCTGATCTATCTGGCCCTGGCCCACATGATCAAGTTCCGGGGCCACTTCCTGATCGAGGGC
GACCTGAACCCCGACAACAGCGACGTGGACAAGCTGTTCATCCAGCTGGTGCAGACCTACAACCAGCTGT
TCGAGGAAAACCCCATCAACGCCAGCGGCGTGGACGCCAAGGCCATCCTGTCTGCCAGACTGAGCAAGAG
CAGACGGCTGGAAAATCTGATCGCCCAGCTGCCCGGCGAGAAGAAGAATGGCCTGTTCGGAAACCTGATT
GCCCTGAGCCTGGGCCTGACCCCCAACTTCAAGAGCAACTTCGACCTGGCCGAGGATGCCAAACTGCAGC
TGAGCAAGGACACCTACGACGACGACCTGGACAACCTGCTGGCCCAGATCGGCGACCAGTACGCCGACCT
GTTTCTGGCCGCCAAGAACCTGTCCGACGCCATCCTGCTGAGCGACATCCTGAGAGTGAACACCGAGATC
ACCAAGGCCCCCCTGAGCGCCTCTATGATCAAGAGATACGACGAGCACCACCAGGACCTGACCCTGCTGA
AAGCTCTCGTGCGGCAGCAGCTGCCTGAGAAGTACAAAGAGATTTTCTTCGACCAGAGCAAGAACGGCTA
CGCCGGCTACATTGACGGCGGAGCCAGCCAGGAAGAGTTCTACAAGTTCATCAAGCCCATCCTGGAAAAG
ATGGACGGCACCGAGGAACTGCTCGTGAAGCTGAACAGAGAGGACCTGCTGCGGAAGCAGCGGACCTTCG
ACAACGGCAGCATCCCCCACCAGATCCACCTGGGAGAGCTGCACGCCATTCTGCGGCGGCAGGAAGATTT
TTACCCATTCCTGAAGGACAACCGGGAAAAGATCGAGAAGATCCTGACCTTCCGCATCCCCTACTACGTG
GGCCCTCTGGCCAGGGGAAACAGCAGATTCGCCTGGATGACCAGAAAGAGCGAGGAAACCATCACCCCCT
GGAACTTCGAGGAAGTGGTGGACAAGGGCGCTTCCGCCCAGAGCTTCATCGAGCGGATGACCAACTTCGA
TAAGAACCTGCCCAACGAGAAGGTGCTGCCCAAGCACAGCCTGCTGTACGAGTACTTCACCGTGTATAAC
GAGCTGACCAAAGTGAAATACGTGACCGAGGGAATGAGAAAGCCCGCCTTCCTGAGCGGCGAGCAGAAAA
AGGCCATCGTGGACCTGCTGTTCAAGACCAACCGGAAAGTGACCGTGAAGCAGCTGAAAGAGGACTACTT
CAAGAAAATCGAGTGCTTCGACTCCGTGGAAATCTCCGGCGTGGAAGATCGGTTCAACGCCTCCCTGGGC
ACATACCACGATCTGCTGAAAATTATCAAGGACAAGGACTTCCTGGACAATGAGGAAAACGAGGACATTC
TGGAAGATATCGTGCTGACCCTGACACTGTTTGAGGACAGAGAGATGATCGAGGAACGGCTGAAAACCTA
TGCCCACCTGTTCGACGACAAAGTGATGAAGCAGCTGAAGCGGCGGAGATACACCGGCTGGGGCAGGCTG
AGCCGGAAGCTGATCAACGGCATCCGGGACAAGCAGTCCGGCAAGACAATCCTGGATTTCCTGAAGTCCG
ACGGCTTCGCCAACAGAAACTTCATGCAGCTGATCCACGACGACAGCCTGACCTTTAAAGAGGACATCCA
GAAAGCCCAGGTGTCCGGCCAGGGCGATAGCCTGCACGAGCACATTGCCAATCTGGCCGGCAGCCCCGCC
ATTAAGAAGGGCATCCTGCAGACAGTGAAGGTGGTGGACGAGCTCGTGAAAGTGATGGGCCGGCACAAGC
CCGAGAACATCGTGATCGAAATGGCCAGAGAGAACCAGACCACCCAGAAGGGACAGAAGAACAGCCGCGA
GAGAATGAAGCGGATCGAAGAGGGCATCAAAGAGCTGGGCAGCCAGATCCTGAAAGAACACCCCGTGGAA
AACACCCAGCTGCAGAACGAGAAGCTGTACCTGTACTACCTGCAGAATGGGCGGGATATGTACGTGGACC
AGGAACTGGACATCAACCGGCTGTCCGACTACGATGTGGACCATATCGTGCCTCAGAGCTTTCTGAAGGA
CGACTCCATCGACAACAAGGTGCTGACCAGAAGCGACAAGAACCGGGGCAAGAGCGACAACGTGCCCTCC
GAAGAGGTCGTGAAGAAGATGAAGAACTACTGGCGGCAGCTGCTGAACGCCAAGCTGATTACCCAGAGAA
AGTTCGACAATCTGACCAAGGCCGAGAGAGGCGGCCTGAGCGAACTGGATAAGGCCGGCTTCATCAAGAG
ACAGCTGGTGGAAACCCGGCAGATCACAAAGCACGTGGCACAGATCCTGGACTCCCGGATGAACACTAAG
TACGACGAGAATGACAAGCTGATCCGGGAAGTGAAAGTGATCACCCTGAAGTCCAAGCTGGTGTCCGATT
TCCGGAAGGATTTCCAGTTTTACAAAGTGCGCGAGATCAACAACTACCACCACGCCCACGACGCCTACCT
GAACGCCGTCGTGGGAACCGCCCTGATCAAAAAGTACCCTAAGCTGGAAAGCGAGTTCGTGTACGGCGAC
TACAAGGTGTACGACGTGCGGAAGATGATCGCCAAGAGCGAGCAGGAAATCGGCAAGGCTACCGCCAAGT
ACTTCTTCTACAGCAACATCATGAACTTTTTCAAGACCGAGATTACCCTGGCCAACGGCGAGATCCGGAA
GCGGCCTCTGATCGAGACAAACGGCGAAACCGGGGAGATCGTGTGGGATAAGGGCCGGGATTTTGCCACC
GTGCGGAAAGTGCTGAGCATGCCCCAAGTGAATATCGTGAAAAAGACCGAGGTGCAGACAGGCGGCTTCA
GCAAAGAGTCTATCCTGCCCAAGAGGAACAGCGATAAGCTGATCGCCAGAAAGAAGGACTGGGACCCTAA
GAAGTACGGCGGCTTCGACAGCCCCACCGTGGCCTATTCTGTGCTGGTGGTGGCCAAAGTGGAAAAGGGC
AAGTCCAAGAAACTGAAGAGTGTGAAAGAGCTGCTGGGGATCACCATCATGGAAAGAAGCAGCTTCGAGA
AGAATCCCATCGACTTTCTGGAAGCCAAGGGCTACAAAGAAGTGAAAAAGGACCTGATCATCAAGCTGCC
TAAGTACTCCCTGTTCGAGCTGGAAAACGGCCGGAAGAGAATGCTGGCCTCTGCCGGCGAACTGCAGAAG
GGAAACGAACTGGCCCTGCCCTCCAAATATGTGAACTTCCTGTACCTGGCCAGCCACTATGAGAAGCTGA
AGGGCTCCCCCGAGGATAATGAGCAGAAACAGCTGTTTGTGGAACAGCACAAGCACTACCTGGACGAGAT
CATCGAGCAGATCAGCGAGTTCTCCAAGAGAGTGATCCTGGCCGACGCTAATCTGGACAAAGTGCTGTCC
GCCTACAACAAGCACCGGGATAAGCCCATCAGAGAGCAGGCCGAGAATATCATCCACCTGTTTACCCTGA
CCAATCTGGGAGCCCCTGCCGCCTTCAAGTACTTTGACACCACCATCGACCGGAAGAGGTACACCAGCAC
CAAAGAGGTGCTGGACGCCACCCTGATCCACCAGAGCATCACCGGCCTGTACGAGACACGGATCGACCTG
TCTCAGCTGGGAGGCGACAAAAGGCCGGCGGCCACGAAAAAGGCCGGCCAGGCAAAAAAGAAAAAGGAAT
TCGGCAGTGGAGAGGGCAGAGGAAGTCTGCTAACATGCGGTGACGTCGAGGAGAATCCTGGCCCAGTGAG
CAAGGGCGAGGAGCTGTTCACCGGGGTGGTGCCCATCCTGGTCGAGCTGGACGGCGACGTAAACGGCCAC
AAGTTCAGCGTGTCCGGCGAGGGCGAGGGCGATGCCACCTACGGCAAGCTGACCCTGAAGTTCATCTGCA
CCACCGGCAAGCTGCCCGTGCCCTGGCCCACCCTCGTGACCACCCTGACCTACGGCGTGCAGTGCTTCAG
CCGCTACCCCGACCACATGAAGCAGCACGACTTCTTCAAGTCCGCCATGCCCGAAGGCTACGTCCAGGAG
CGCACCATCTTCTTCAAGGACGACGGCAACTACAAGACCCGCGCCGAGGTGAAGTTCGAGGGCGACACCC
TGGTGAACCGCATCGAGCTGAAGGGCATCGACTTCAAGGAGGACGGCAACATCCTGGGGCACAAGCTGGA
GTACAACTACAACAGCCACAACGTCTATATCATGGCCGACAAGCAGAAGAACGGCATCAAGGTGAACTTC
AAGATCCGCCACAACATCGAGGACGGCAGCGTGCAGCTCGCCGACCACTACCAGCAGAACACCCCCATCG
GCGACGGCCCCGTGCTGCTGCCCGACAACCACTACCTGAGCACCCAGTCCGCCCTGAGCAAAGACCCCAA
CGAGAAGCGCGATCACATGGTCCTGCTGGAGTTCGTGACCGCCGCCGGGATCACTCTCGGCATGGACGAG
CTGTACAAGGAATTCTAACTAGAGCTCGCTGATCAGCCTCGACTGTGCCTTCTAGTTGCCAGCCATCTGT
TGTTTGCCCCTCCCCCGTGCCTTCCTTGACCCTGGAAGGTGCCACTCCCACTGTCCTTTCCTAATAAAAT
GAGGAAATTGCATCGCATTGTCTGAGTAGGTGTCATTCTATTCTGGGGGGTGGGGTGGGGCAGGACAGCA
AGGGGGAGGATTGGGAAGAGAATAGCAGGCATGCTGGGGAGCGGCCGCAGGAACCCCTAGTGATGGAGTT
GGCCACTCCCTCTCTGCGCGCTCGCTCGCTCACTGAGGCCGGGCGACCAAAGGTCGCCCGACGCCCGGGC
TTTGCCCGGGCGGCCTCAGTGAGCGAGCGAGCGCGCAGCTGCCTGCAGGGGCGCCTGATGCGGTATTTTC
TCCTTACGCATCTGTGCGGTATTTCACACCGCATA
[95 nt withheld, positions 5496-5590]
T
[46 nt withheld, positions 5592-5637]
C
[141 nt withheld, positions 5639-5779]
CCTTTGACGTTGGAGTCCACGTTCTTT
[37 nt withheld, positions 5807-5843]
ACTCTATCTCGGGCTATTCTTTTGATTTATAAGGGATTTTGCCGATTTCGGTCTATTGGTTAAAAAATGA
GCTGATTTAACAAAAATTTAACGCGAATTTTAACAAAATATTAACGTTTACAATTTTATGGTGCACTCTC
AGTACAATCTGCTCTGATGCCGCATAGTTAAGCCAGCCCCGACACCCGCCAACACCCGCTGACGCGCCCT
GACGGGCTTGTCTGCTCCCGGCATCCGCTTACAGACAAGCTGTGACCGTCTCCGGGAGCTGCATGTGTCA
GAGGTTTTCACCGTCATCACCGAAACGCGCGAGACGAAAGGGCCTCGTGATACGCCTATTTTTATAGGTT
AATGTCATGATAATAATGGTTTCTTAGACGTCAGGTGGCACTTTTCGGGGAAATGTGCGCGGAACCCCTA
TTTGTTTATTTTTCTAAATACATTCAAATATGTATCCGCTCATGAGACAATAACCCTGATAAATGCTTCA
ATAATATTGAAAAAGGAAGAGTATGAGTATTCAACATTTCCGTGTCGCCCTTATTCCCTTTTTTGCGGCA
TTTTGCCTTCCTGTTTTTGCTCACCCAGAAACGCTGGTGAAAGTAAAAGATGCTGAAGATCAGTTGGGTG
CACGAGTGGGTTACATCGAACTGGATCTCAACAGCGGTAAGATCCTTGAGAGTTTTCGCCCCGAAGAACG
TTTTCCAATGATGAGCACTTTTAAAGTTCTGCTATGTGGCGCGGTATTATCCCGTATTGACGCCGGGCAA
GAGCAACTCGGTCGCCGCATACACTATTCTCAGAATGACTTGGTTGAGTACTCACCAGTCACAGAAAAGC
ATCTTACGGATGGCATGACAGTAAGAGAATTATGCAGTGCTGCCATAACCATGAGTGATAACACTGCGGC
CAACTTACTTCTGACAACGATCGGAGGACCGAAGGAGCTAACCGCTTTTTTGCACAACATGGGGGATCAT
GTAACTCGCCTTGATCGTTGGGAACCGGAGCTGAATGAAGCCATACCAAACGACGAGCGTGACACCACGA
TGCCTGTAGCAATGGCAACAACGTTGCGCAAACTATTAACTGGCGAACTACTTACTCTAGCTTCCCGGCA
ACAATTAATAGACTGGATGGAGGCGGATAAAGTTGCAGGACCACTTCTGCGCTCGGCCCTTCCGGCTGGC
TGGTTTATTGCTGATAAATCTGGAGCCGGTGAGCGTGGAAGCCGCGGTATCATTGCAGCACTGGGGCCAG
ATGGTAAGCCCTCCCGTATCGTAGTTATCTACACGACGGGGAGTCAGGCAACTATGGATGAACGAAATAG
ACAGATCGCTGAGATAGGTGCCTCACTGATTAAGCATTGGTAACTGTCAGACCAAGTTTACTCATATATA
CTTTAGATTGATTTAAAACTTCATTTTTAATTTAAAAGGATCTAGGTGAAGATCCTTTTTGATAATCTCA
TGACCAAAATCCCTTAACGTGAGTTTTCGTTCCACTGAGCGTCAGACCCCGTAGAAAAGATCAAAGGATC
TTCTTGAGATCCTTTTTTTCTGCGCGTAATCTGCTGCTTGCAAACAAAAAAACCACCGCTACCAGCGGTG
GTTTGTTTGCCGGATCAAGAGCTACCAACTCTTTTTCCGAAGGTAACTGGCTTCAGCAGAGCGCAGATAC
CAAATACTGTTCTTCTAGTGTAGCCGTAGTTAGGCCACCACTTCAAGAACTCTGTAGCACCGCCTACATA
CCTCGCTCTGCTAATCCTGTTACCAGTGGCTGCTGCCAGTGGCGATAAGTCGTGTCTTACCGGGTTGGAC
TCAAGACGATAGTTACCGGATAAGGCGCAGCGGTCGGGCTGAACGGGGGGTTCGTGCACACAGCCCAGCT
TGGAGCGAACGACCTACACCGAACTGAGATACCTACAGCGTGAGCTATGAGAAAGCGCCACGCTTCCCGA
AGGGAGAAAGGCGGACAGGTATCCGGTAAGCGGCAGGGTCGGAACAGGAGAGCGCACGAGGGAGCTTCCA
GGGGGAAACGCCTGGTATCTTTATAGTCCTGTCGGGTTTCGCCACCTCTGACTTGAGCGTCGATTTTTGT
GATGCTCGTCAGGGGGGCGGAGCCTATGGAAAAACGCCAGCAACGCGGCCTTTTTACGGTTCCTGGCCTT
TTGCTGGCCTTTTGCTCACATGTGAGGGCCTATTTCCCATGATTCCTTCATATTTGCATATACGATACAA
GGCTGTTAGAGAGATAATTGGAATTAATTTGACTGTAAACACAAAGATATTAGTACAAAATACGTGACGT
AGAAAGTAATAATTTCTTGGGTAGTTTGCAGTTTTAAAATTATGTTTTAAAATGGACTATCATATGCTTA
CCGTAACTTGAAAGTATTTCGATTTCTTGGCTTTATATATCTTGTGGAAAGGACGAAACACCGGTGGGAA
AGTCCCAGGGGAGTTTTAGAGCTAGAAATAGCAAGTTAAAATAAGGCTAGTCCGTTATCAACTTGAAAAA
GTGGCACCGAGTCGGTGCTTTTTTGTTTTAGAGCTAGAAATAGCAAGTTAAAATAAGGCTAGTCCGTTTT
TAGCGCGTGCGCCAATTCTGCAGACAAATGGCTCTAGAGGTACC
